Addgene plasmid #76633: PRKCZ gRNA (BRDN0001145480)
Purpose: 3rd generation lentiviral gRNA plasmid targeting human PRKCZ
Depositing lab: John Doench & David Root. Depositing organization: Broad Institute. Publication: Optimized sgRNA design to maximize activity and minimize off-target effects of CRISPR-Cas9. Doench JG, Fusi N, Sullender M, Hegde M, Vaimberg EW, Donovan KF, Smith I, Tothova Z, Wilen C, Orchard R, Virgin HW, Listgarten J, Root DE. Nat Biotechnol. 2016 Jan 18. doi: 10.1038/nbt.3437. PubMed 26780180.
Backbone
  Vector backbone: lentiGuide-Puro
  Backbone manufacturer: Zhang Lab (Addgene plasmid # 52963)
  Vector type: Mammalian Expression, Lentiviral, CRISPR
  Selectable markers: Puromycin
Growth in bacteria
  Bacterial resistance: Ampicillin, 100 μg/mL
  Growth temperature: 37°C
  Growth strain: DH5alpha
  Copy number: High Copy
Gene/Insert
  Gene/Insert name: PRKCZ (alt names: PRKCZ; NM_001033581.1)
  gRNA/shRNA sequence: CCCCACCCCCAGGTTCTACG
  Species: H. sapiens (human)
  Entrez Gene: PRKCZ (a.k.a. PKC-ZETA, PKC2)
  Promoter: hU6
  Cloning method: Unknown
  Sequencing primers: 5′ U6-F; 3′ pS2-R
Terms and licenses: Academic/Nonprofit Terms; Industry Terms: Not Available to Industry
Depositor comments: The gRNA was designed to target the following Genbank reference sequence(s): NM_001033581.1,NM_001033582.1,NM_001242874.1,NM_002744.4. Note that this plasmid does NOT contain Cas9. It should be used in conjunction with lentiCas9-Blast (Addgene #52962) or otherwise with cell lines already expressing Cas9. Browse the full kinome gRNA library at http://www.addgene.org/pooled-library/broadgpp-human-kinome/ or visit http://www.broadinstitute.org/rnai/public/ for detailed protocols and information.
How to cite: PRKCZ gRNA (BRDN0001145480) was a gift from John Doench & David Root (Addgene plasmid # 76633 ; http://n2t.net/addgene:76633 ; RRID:Addgene_76633)
