[The description below was written by a language model from this plasmid's Addgene catalogue record and pLannotate feature annotations shown in this document.]
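Description:
PRKCZ gRNA (BRDN0001145480) is a third-generation lentiviral single-guide RNA plasmid built on the lentiGuide-Puro backbone and designed to target human PRKCZ, the gene encoding protein kinase C zeta. It is one of the individual clones from a human kinome gRNA collection, with the guide designed against several PRKCZ reference transcripts. In bacteria the roughly 8.3 kb plasmid is maintained at high copy through a ColE1/pUC-type origin and selected with ampicillin via the β-lactamase gene. An f1 origin, an SV40 origin and poly(A) signal, and remnants of lac and T7/T3 promoter elements are also annotated in the backbone.

The lentiviral transfer cassette begins with an RSV promoter fused to a truncated HIV-1 5' LTR, which makes genomic RNA production independent of Tat. It continues through the Ψ packaging signal, a partial gag region and the Rev response element, and ends in a self-inactivating ΔU3 3' LTR. Inside this unit, a human U6 RNA polymerase III promoter drives the PRKCZ-specific spacer joined to the Streptococcus pyogenes Cas9 guide RNA scaffold, followed by a cPPT/CTS element that aids nuclear import of the viral genome. Downstream, the EF-1α core promoter with its intron A expresses puromycin N-acetyltransferase for selecting transduced mammalian cells, and a WPRE enhances transcript expression.

The plasmid carries no Cas9, so it is intended for use together with a separate Cas9 lentiviral vector or in cells that already express Cas9. In those settings the guide directs cleavage at PRKCZ for knockout or loss-of-function studies.
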