Features (pLannotate 1.2.2; 29 found; start..end, strand, type, name):
     14..80      +  CDS            small t antigen (fragment): SV40 (simian virus 40) small t antigen
    106..317     +  promoter       EF-1α core promoter: core promoter for human elongation factor EF-1α
    318..1256    +  intron         EF-1α intron A: intron upstream of the start codon of human EF-1α
   1278..1877    +  CDS            PuroR (fragment): puromycin N-acetyltransferase; pac from Streptomyces; confers resistance to puromycin
   1893..2481    +  misc_feature   WPRE: woodchuck hepatitis virus posttranscriptional regulatory element
   2532..2551    +  misc_feature   cPPT/CTS (fragment): central polypurine tract and central termination sequence of HIV-1
   2553..2786    +  LTR            3' LTR (ΔU3): self-inactivating 3' long terminal repeat (LTR) from HIV-1
   2864..2985    +  polyA_signal   SV40 poly(A) signal: SV40 polyadenylation signal
   3025..3160    +  rep_origin     SV40 ori: SV40 origin of replication
   3181..3199    -  promoter       T7 promoter: promoter for bacteriophage T7 RNA polymerase
   3207..3362    +  CDS            lacZα (fragment): LacZα fragment of β-galactosidase; lacZ fragment
   3367..3795    +  rep_origin     f1 ori (sequence partly withheld): f1 bacteriophage origin of replication; arrow indicates direction of (+) strand synthesis
   3848..3952    +  promoter       AmpR promoter: bla
   3953..4813    +  CDS            AmpR: β-lactamase; bla; confers resistance to ampicillin, carbenicillin, and related antibiotics
   4984..5572    +  rep_origin     ori: high-copy-number ColE1/pMB1/pBR322/pUC origin of replication
   5755..5847    +  CDS            lacI (fragment): lac repressor; lacI; The lac repressor binds to the lac operator to inhibit transcription in E. coli. This inhibition can be relieved by adding lactose or isopropyl-β-D-thiogalactopyranoside (IPTG).
   5860..5881    +  protein_bind   CAP binding site: CAP binding activates transcription in the presence of cAMP. E. coli catabolite activator protein
   5896..5926    +  promoter       lac promoter: promoter for the E. coli lac operon
   5934..5950    +  protein_bind   lac operator: The lac repressor binds to the lac operator to inhibit transcription in E. coli. This inhibition can be relieved by adding lactose or isopropyl-β-D-thiogalactopyranoside (IPTG). lac repressor encoded by lacI
   5995..6013    +  promoter       T3 promoter: promoter for bacteriophage T3 RNA polymerase
   6041..6267    +  promoter       RSV promoter: Rous sarcoma virus enhancer/promoter
   6268..6448    +  LTR            5' LTR (truncated): truncated 5' long terminal repeat (LTR) from HIV-1
   6495..6620    +  misc_feature   HIV-1 Ψ: packaging signal of human immunodeficiency virus type 1
   6604..6967    +  CDS            HIV-1 gag (fragment): gag protein from human immunodeficiency virus 1; gag
   7113..7346    +  misc_feature   RRE: The Rev response element (RRE) of HIV-1 allows for Rev-dependent mRNA export from the nucleus to the cytoplasm.
   7723..7749    +  CDS            Rev (fragment): human immunodeficiency virus 1 (HIV-1) Rev protein; rev; enhances nuclear export of unspliced and incompletely spliced viral mRNAs
   7753..7993    +  promoter       U6 promoter: RNA polymerase III promoter for human U6 snRNA
   8023..8098    +  misc_RNA       gRNA scaffold: guide RNA scaffold for the Streptococcus pyogenes CRISPR/Cas9 system
   8154..8271    +  misc_feature   cPPT/CTS: central polypurine tract and central termination sequence of HIV-1
>Addgene plasmid #76633 | PRKCZ gRNA (BRDN0001145480) | addgene full sequence | sequence record 186206 | Addgene Assembled Sequence
CCCGGGTGCAAAGATGGATAAAGTTTTAAACAGAGAGGAATCTTTGCAGCTAATGGACCTTCTAGGTCTT
GAAAGGAGTGGGAATTGGCTCCGGTGCCCGTCAGTGGGCAGAGCGCACATCGCCCACAGTCCCCGAGAAG
TTGGGGGGAGGGGTCGGCAATTGATCCGGTGCCTAGAGAAGGTGGCGCGGGGTAAACTGGGAAAGTGATG
TCGTGTACTGGCTCCGCCTTTTTCCCGAGGGTGGGGGAGAACCGTATATAAGTGCAGTAGTCGCCGTGAA
CGTTCTTTTTCGCAACGGGTTTGCCGCCAGAACACAGGTAAGTGCCGTGTGTGGTTCCCGCGGGCCTGGC
CTCTTTACGGGTTATGGCCCTTGCGTGCCTTGAATTACTTCCACCTGGCTGCAGTACGTGATTCTTGATC
CCGAGCTTCGGGTTGGAAGTGGGTGGGAGAGTTCGAGGCCTTGCGCTTAAGGAGCCCCTTCGCCTCGTGC
TTGAGTTGAGGCCTGGCCTGGGCGCTGGGGCCGCCGCGTGCGAATCTGGTGGCACCTTCGCGCCTGTCTC
GCTGCTTTCGATAAGTCTCTAGCCATTTAAAATTTTTGATGACCTGCTGCGACGCTTTTTTTCTGGCAAG
ATAGTCTTGTAAATGCGGGCCAAGATCTGCACACTGGTATTTCGGTTTTTGGGGCCGCGGGCGGCGACGG
GGCCCGTGCGTCCCAGCGCACATGTTCGGCGAGGCGGGGCCTGCGAGCGCGGCCACCGAGAATCGGACGG
GGGTAGTCTCAAGCTGGCCGGCCTGCTCTGGTGCCTGGCCTCGCGCCGCCGTGTATCGCCCCGCCCTGGG
CGGCAAGGCTGGCCCGGTCGGCACCAGTTGCGTGAGCGGAAAGATGGCCGCTTCCCGGCCCTGCTGCAGG
GAGCTCAAAATGGAGGACGCGGCGCTCGGGAGAGCGGGCGGGTGAGTCACCCACACAAAGGAAAAGGGCC
TTTCCGTCCTCAGCCGTCGCTTCATGTGACTCCACGGAGTACCGGGCGCCGTCCAGGCACCTCGATTAGT
TCTCGAGCTTTTGGAGTACGTCGTCTTTAGGTTGGGGGGAGGGGTTTTATGCGATGGAGTTTCCCCACAC
TGAGTGGGTGGAGACTGAAGTTAGGCCAGCTTGGCACTTGATGTAATTCTCCTTGGAATTTGCCCTTTTT
GAGTTTGGATCTTGGTTCATTCTCAAGCCTCAGACAGTGGTTCAAAGTTTTTTTCTTCCATTTCAGGTGT
CGTGACGTACGGCCACCATGACCGAGTACAAGCCCACGGTGCGCCTCGCCACCCGCGACGACGTCCCCAG
GGCCGTACGCACCCTCGCCGCCGCGTTCGCCGACTACCCCGCCACGCGCCACACCGTCGATCCGGACCGC
CACATCGAGCGGGTCACCGAGCTGCAAGAACTCTTCCTCACGCGCGTCGGGCTCGACATCGGCAAGGTGT
GGGTCGCGGACGACGGCGCCGCCGTGGCGGTCTGGACCACGCCGGAGAGCGTCGAAGCGGGGGCGGTGTT
CGCCGAGATCGGCCCGCGCATGGCCGAGTTGAGCGGTTCCCGGCTGGCCGCGCAGCAACAGATGGAAGGC
CTCCTGGCGCCGCACCGGCCCAAGGAGCCCGCGTGGTTCCTGGCCACCGTCGGAGTCTCGCCCGACCACC
AGGGCAAGGGTCTGGGCAGCGCCGTCGTGCTCCCCGGAGTGGAGGCGGCCGAGCGCGCCGGGGTGCCCGC
CTTCCTGGAGACCTCCGCGCCCCGCAACCTCCCCTTCTACGAGCGGCTCGGCTTCACCGTCACCGCCGAC
GTCGAGGTGCCCGAAGGACCGCGCACCTGGTGCATGACCCGCAAGCCCGGTGCCTGAACGCGTTAAGTCG
ACAATCAACCTCTGGATTACAAAATTTGTGAAAGATTGACTGGTATTCTTAACTATGTTGCTCCTTTTAC
GCTATGTGGATACGCTGCTTTAATGCCTTTGTATCATGCTATTGCTTCCCGTATGGCTTTCATTTTCTCC
TCCTTGTATAAATCCTGGTTGCTGTCTCTTTATGAGGAGTTGTGGCCCGTTGTCAGGCAACGTGGCGTGG
TGTGCACTGTGTTTGCTGACGCAACCCCCACTGGTTGGGGCATTGCCACCACCTGTCAGCTCCTTTCCGG
GACTTTCGCTTTCCCCCTCCCTATTGCCACGGCGGAACTCATCGCCGCCTGCCTTGCCCGCTGCTGGACA
GGGGCTCGGCTGTTGGGCACTGACAATTCCGTGGTGTTGTCGGGGAAATCATCGTCCTTTCCTTGGCTGC
TCGCCTGTGTTGCCACCTGGATTCTGCGCGGGACGTCCTTCTGCTACGTCCCTTCGGCCCTCAATCCAGC
GGACCTTCCTTCCCGCGGCCTGCTGCCGGCTCTGCGGCCTCTTCCGCGTCTTCGCCTTCGCCCTCAGACG
AGTCGGATCTCCCTTTGGGCCGCCTCCCCGCGTCGACTTTAAGACCAATGACTTACAAGGCAGCTGTAGA
TCTTAGCCACTTTTTAAAAGAAAAGGGGGGACTGGAAGGGCTAATTCACTCCCAACGAAGACAAGATCTG
CTTTTTGCTTGTACTGGGTCTCTCTGGTTAGACCAGATCTGAGCCTGGGAGCTCTCTGGCTAACTAGGGA
ACCCACTGCTTAAGCCTCAATAAAGCTTGCCTTGAGTGCTTCAAGTAGTGTGTGCCCGTCTGTTGTGTGA
CTCTGGTAACTAGAGATCCCTCAGACCCTTTTAGTCAGTGTGGAAAATCTCTAGCAGTACGTATAGTAGT
TCATGTCATCTTATTATTCAGTATTTATAACTTGCAAAGAAATGAATATCAGAGAGTGAGAGGAACTTGT
TTATTGCAGCTTATAATGGTTACAAATAAAGCAATAGCATCACAAATTTCACAAATAAAGCATTTTTTTC
ACTGCATTCTAGTTGTGGTTTGTCCAAACTCATCAATGTATCTTATCATGTCTGGCTCTAGCTATCCCGC
CCCTAACTCCGCCCATCCCGCCCCTAACTCCGCCCAGTTCCGCCCATTCTCCGCCCCATGGCTGACTAAT
TTTTTTTATTTATGCAGAGGCCGAGGCCGCCTCGGCCTCTGAGCTATTCCAGAAGTAGTGAGGAGGCTTT
TTTGGAGGCCTAGGGACGTACCCAATTCGCCCTATAGTGAGTCGTATTACGCGCGCTCACTGGCCGTCGT
TTTACAACGTCGTGACTGGGAAAACCCTGGCGTTACCCAACTTAATCGCCTTGCAGCACATCCCCCTTTC
GCCAGCTGGCGTAATAGCGAAGAGGCCCGCACCGATCGCCCTTCCCAACAGTTGCGCAGCCTGAATGGCG
AATGGG
[124 nt withheld, positions 3367-3490]
C
[91 nt withheld, positions 3492-3582]
A
[49 nt withheld, positions 3584-3632]
CCTTTGACGTTGGAGTCCACGTTCTTT
[37 nt withheld, positions 3660-3696]
ACCCTATCTCGGTCTATTCTTTTGATTTATAAGGGATTTTGCCGATTTCGGCCTATTGGTTAAAAAATGA
GCTGATTTAACAAAAATTTAACGCGAATTTTAACAAAATATTAACGCTTACAATTTAGGTGGCACTTTTC
GGGGAAATGTGCGCGGAACCCCTATTTGTTTATTTTTCTAAATACATTCAAATATGTATCCGCTCATGAG
ACAATAACCCTGATAAATGCTTCAATAATATTGAAAAAGGAAGAGTATGAGTATTCAACATTTCCGTGTC
GCCCTTATTCCCTTTTTTGCGGCATTTTGCCTTCCTGTTTTTGCTCACCCAGAAACGCTGGTGAAAGTAA
AAGATGCTGAAGATCAGTTGGGTGCACGAGTGGGTTACATCGAACTGGATCTCAACAGCGGTAAGATCCT
TGAGAGTTTTCGCCCCGAAGAACGTTTTCCAATGATGAGCACTTTTAAAGTTCTGCTATGTGGCGCGGTA
TTATCCCGTATTGACGCCGGGCAAGAGCAACTCGGTCGCCGCATACACTATTCTCAGAATGACTTGGTTG
AGTACTCACCAGTCACAGAAAAGCATCTTACGGATGGCATGACAGTAAGAGAATTATGCAGTGCTGCCAT
AACCATGAGTGATAACACTGCGGCCAACTTACTTCTGACAACGATCGGAGGACCGAAGGAGCTAACCGCT
TTTTTGCACAACATGGGGGATCATGTAACTCGCCTTGATCGTTGGGAACCGGAGCTGAATGAAGCCATAC
CAAACGACGAGCGTGACACCACGATGCCTGTAGCAATGGCAACAACGTTGCGCAAACTATTAACTGGCGA
ACTACTTACTCTAGCTTCCCGGCAACAATTAATAGACTGGATGGAGGCGGATAAAGTTGCAGGACCACTT
CTGCGCTCGGCCCTTCCGGCTGGCTGGTTTATTGCTGATAAATCTGGAGCCGGTGAGCGTGGGTCTCGCG
GTATCATTGCAGCACTGGGGCCAGATGGTAAGCCCTCCCGTATCGTAGTTATCTACACGACGGGGAGTCA
GGCAACTATGGATGAACGAAATAGACAGATCGCTGAGATAGGTGCCTCACTGATTAAGCATTGGTAACTG
TCAGACCAAGTTTACTCATATATACTTTAGATTGATTTAAAACTTCATTTTTAATTTAAAAGGATCTAGG
TGAAGATCCTTTTTGATAATCTCATGACCAAAATCCCTTAACGTGAGTTTTCGTTCCACTGAGCGTCAGA
CCCCGTAGAAAAGATCAAAGGATCTTCTTGAGATCCTTTTTTTCTGCGCGTAATCTGCTGCTTGCAAACA
AAAAAACCACCGCTACCAGCGGTGGTTTGTTTGCCGGATCAAGAGCTACCAACTCTTTTTCCGAAGGTAA
CTGGCTTCAGCAGAGCGCAGATACCAAATACTGTTCTTCTAGTGTAGCCGTAGTTAGGCCACCACTTCAA
GAACTCTGTAGCACCGCCTACATACCTCGCTCTGCTAATCCTGTTACCAGTGGCTGCTGCCAGTGGCGAT
AAGTCGTGTCTTACCGGGTTGGACTCAAGACGATAGTTACCGGATAAGGCGCAGCGGTCGGGCTGAACGG
GGGGTTCGTGCACACAGCCCAGCTTGGAGCGAACGACCTACACCGAACTGAGATACCTACAGCGTGAGCT
ATGAGAAAGCGCCACGCTTCCCGAAGGGAGAAAGGCGGACAGGTATCCGGTAAGCGGCAGGGTCGGAACA
GGAGAGCGCACGAGGGAGCTTCCAGGGGGAAACGCCTGGTATCTTTATAGTCCTGTCGGGTTTCGCCACC
TCTGACTTGAGCGTCGATTTTTGTGATGCTCGTCAGGGGGGCGGAGCCTATGGAAAAACGCCAGCAACGC
GGCCTTTTTACGGTTCCTGGCCTTTTGCTGGCCTTTTGCTCACATGTTCTTTCCTGCGTTATCCCCTGAT
TCTGTGGATAACCGTATTACCGCCTTTGAGTGAGCTGATACCGCTCGCCGCAGCCGAACGACCGAGCGCA
GCGAGTCAGTGAGCGAGGAAGCGGAAGAGCGCCCAATACGCAAACCGCCTCTCCCCGCGCGTTGGCCGAT
TCATTAATGCAGCTGGCACGACAGGTTTCCCGACTGGAAAGCGGGCAGTGAGCGCAACGCAATTAATGTG
AGTTAGCTCACTCATTAGGCACCCCAGGCTTTACACTTTATGCTTCCGGCTCGTATGTTGTGTGGAATTG
TGAGCGGATAACAATTTCACACAGGAAACAGCTATGACCATGATTACGCCAAGCGCGCAATTAACCCTCA
CTAAAGGGAACAAAAGCTGGAGCTGCAAGCTTAATGTAGTCTTATGCAATACTCTTGTAGTCTTGCAACA
TGGTAACGATGAGTTAGCAACATGCCTTACAAGGAGAGAAAAAGCACCGTGCATGCCGATTGGTGGAAGT
AAGGTGGTACGATCGTGCCTTATTAGGAAGGCAACAGACGGGTCTGACATGGATTGGACGAACCACTGAA
TTGCCGCATTGCAGAGATATTGTATTTAAGTGCCTAGCTCGATACATAAACGGGTCTCTCTGGTTAGACC
AGATCTGAGCCTGGGAGCTCTCTGGCTAACTAGGGAACCCACTGCTTAAGCCTCAATAAAGCTTGCCTTG
AGTGCTTCAAGTAGTGTGTGCCCGTCTGTTGTGTGACTCTGGTAACTAGAGATCCCTCAGACCCTTTTAG
TCAGTGTGGAAAATCTCTAGCAGTGGCGCCCGAACAGGGACTTGAAAGCGAAAGGGAAACCAGAGGAGCT
CTCTCGACGCAGGACTCGGCTTGCTGAAGCGCGCACGGCAAGAGGCGAGGGGCGGCGACTGGTGAGTACG
CCAAAAATTTTGACTAGCGGAGGCTAGAAGGAGAGAGATGGGTGCGAGAGCGTCAGTATTAAGCGGGGGA
GAATTAGATCGCGATGGGAAAAAATTCGGTTAAGGCCAGGGGGAAAGAAAAAATATAAATTAAAACATAT
AGTATGGGCAAGCAGGGAGCTAGAACGATTCGCAGTTAATCCTGGCCTGTTAGAAACATCAGAAGGCTGT
AGACAAATACTGGGACAGCTACAACCATCCCTTCAGACAGGATCAGAAGAACTTAGATCATTATATAATA
CAGTAGCAACCCTCTATTGTGTGCATCAAAGGATAGAGATAAAAGACACCAAGGAAGCTTTAGACAAGAT
AGAGGAAGAGCAAAACAAAAGTAAGACCACCGCACAGCAAGCGGCCGCTGATCTTCAGACCTGGAGGAGG
AGATATGAGGGACAATTGGAGAAGTGAATTATATAAATATAAAGTAGTAAAAATTGAACCATTAGGAGTA
GCACCCACCAAGGCAAAGAGAAGAGTGGTGCAGAGAGAAAAAAGAGCAGTGGGAATAGGAGCTTTGTTCC
TTGGGTTCTTGGGAGCAGCAGGAAGCACTATGGGCGCAGCGTCAATGACGCTGACGGTACAGGCCAGACA
ATTATTGTCTGGTATAGTGCAGCAGCAGAACAATTTGCTGAGGGCTATTGAGGCGCAACAGCATCTGTTG
CAACTCACAGTCTGGGGCATCAAGCAGCTCCAGGCAAGAATCCTGGCTGTGGAAAGATACCTAAAGGATC
AACAGCTCCTGGGGATTTGGGGTTGCTCTGGAAAACTCATTTGCACCACTGCTGTGCCTTGGAATGCTAG
TTGGAGTAATAAATCTCTGGAACAGATTTGGAATCACACGACCTGGATGGAGTGGGACAGAGAAATTAAC
AATTACACAAGCTTAATACACTCCTTAATTGAAGAATCGCAAAACCAGCAAGAAAAGAATGAACAAGAAT
TATTGGAATTAGATAAATGGGCAAGTTTGTGGAATTGGTTTAACATAACAAATTGGCTGTGGTATATAAA
ATTATTCATAATGATAGTAGGAGGCTTGGTAGGTTTAAGAATAGTTTTTGCTGTACTTTCTATAGTGAAT
AGAGTTAGGCAGGGATATTCACCATTATCGTTTCAGACCCACCTCCCAACCCCGAGGGGACCCAGAGAGG
GCCTATTTCCCATGATTCCTTCATATTTGCATATACGATACAAGGCTGTTAGAGAGATAATTAGAATTAA
TTTGACTGTAAACACAAAGATATTAGTACAAAATACGTGACGTAGAAAGTAATAATTTCTTGGGTAGTTT
GCAGTTTTAAAATTATGTTTTAAAATGGACTATCATATGCTTACCGTAACTTGAAAGTATTTCGATTTCT
TGGCTTTATATATCTTGTGGAAAGGACGAAACACCGCCCCACCCCCAGGTTCTACGGTTTTAGAGCTAGA
AATAGCAAGTTAAAATAAGGCTAGTCCGTTATCAACTTGAAAAAGTGGCACCGAGTCGGTGCTTTTTTAA
GCTTGGCGTAACTAGATCTTGAGACAAATGGCAGTATTCATCCACAATTTTAAAAGAAAAGGGGGGATTG
GGGGGTACAGTGCAGGGGAAAGAATAGTAGACATAATAGCAACAGACATACAAACTAAAGAATTACAAAA
ACAAATTACAAAAATTCAAAATTTTCGGGTTTATTACAGGGACAGCAGAGATCCACTTTGGCGCCGGCTC
GAGGGGG
