>Addgene plasmid #76633 | PRKCZ gRNA (BRDN0001145480) | depositor partial sequence | sequence record 144093 | Target Sequence
CCCCACCCCCAGGTTCTACG
