>Addgene plasmid #76633 | PRKCZ gRNA (BRDN0001145480) | addgene partial sequence | sequence record 186205 | hU6-F
AATTTCTTGGGTAGTTTGCAGTTTTAAAATTATGTTTTAAAATGGACTATCATATGCTTACCGTAACTTG
AAAGTATTTCGATTTCTTGGCTTTATATATCTTGTGGAAAGGACGAAACACCGCCCCACCCCCAGGTTCT
ACGGTTTTAGAGCTAGAAATAGCAAGTTAAAATAAGGCTAGTCCGTTATCAACTTGAAAAAGTGGCACCG
AGTCGGTGCTTTTTTAAGCTTGGCGTAACTAGATCTTGAGACAAATGGCAGTATTCATCCACAATTTTAA
AAGAAAAGGGGGGATTGGGGGGTACAGTGCAGGGGAAAGAATAGTAGACATAATAGCAACAGACATACAA
ACTAAAGAATTACAAAAACAAATTACAAAAATTCAAAATTTTCGGGTTTATTACAGGGACAGCAGAGATC
CACTTTGGCGCCGGCTCGAGGGGGCCCGGGTGCAAAGATGGATAAAGTTTTAAACAGAGAGGAATCTTTG
CAGCTAATGGACCTTCTAGGTCTTGAAAGGAGTGGGAATTGGCTCCGGTGCCCGTCAGTGGGCAGAGCGC
ACATCGCCCA
